Addgene plasmid #160015: pI2-MTU-DO-URA
Purpose: (Empty Backbone) Integrative vector for K. marxianus, targeting integration site I2 described in (Rajkumar et al.,2019). Uracil selection.
Depositing lab: John Morrissey. Depositing organization: University College Cork. Publication: Rational engineering of Kluyveromyces marxianus to create a chassis for the production of aromatic products. Rajkumar AS, Morrissey JP. Microb Cell Fact. 2020 Nov 11;19(1):207. doi: 10.1186/s12934-020-01461-7. PubMed 33176787.
Backbone
  Vector backbone: Constructed from MoClo Yeast Toolkit (Kit # 1000000061) and own yeast homology arms (Addgene plasmids 125031 and 125064)
  Backbone manufacturer: Partially Addgene
  Backbone size (bp): 5016
  Vector type: Yeast Expression ; Kluyveromyces marxianus
  Promoter: n/a
  Selectable markers: URA3
Growth in bacteria
  Bacterial resistance: Kanamycin, 50 μg/mL
  Growth temperature: 37°C
  Growth strain: DH5alpha
  Copy number: High Copy
Gene/Insert
  Sequencing primers: 5′ tttgctggccttttgctc; 3′ gtatacatgcatttacttataatacagt
Terms and licenses: Academic/Nonprofit Terms; Industry Terms: Not Available to Industry
How to cite: pI2-MTU-DO-URA was a gift from John Morrissey (Addgene plasmid # 160015 ; http://n2t.net/addgene:160015 ; RRID:Addgene_160015)
