[The description below was written by a language model from this plasmid's Addgene catalogue record and pLannotate feature annotations shown in this document.]
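Description:
pI2-MTU-DO-URA is an empty integrative backbone for the yeast Kluyveromyces marxianus, assembled from MoClo Yeast Toolkit parts together with the depositing lab's own K. marxianus homology arms. It is designed to insert cargo at a defined chromosomal locus, called integration site I2, rather than to replicate in yeast. Consistent with this, no yeast origin of replication appears in the feature table. In E. coli it is maintained as a high-copy plasmid through a ColE1/pUC-type origin and selected with kanamycin via the aph(3')-Ia (KanR) gene.

The yeast marker is the S. cerevisiae URA3 gene with a fragment of its native promoter. It complements uracil auxotrophy in a ura3 host and can be counterselected with 5-fluoroorotic acid. Upstream of URA3 lies a superfolder GFP coding sequence followed by the bacterial rrnB T1 and T7Te terminators. In Yeast Toolkit-style vectors such a cassette usually serves as a bacterial dropout placeholder, replaced by assembled transcription units during Golden Gate cloning so that correct clones can be screened by loss of fluorescence. The "DO" in the name fits this reading, but the record does not say so explicitly. No promoter for the GFP was annotated, and the catalogue lists no promoter or insert.

The I2 homology arms were not recognised by the automated annotation and presumably lie in the unannotated stretches of the sequence. The sequenced record is 6,114 nt, while the catalogue gives a backbone size of 5,016 bp, and the record does not explain the difference. The associated work concerns engineering K. marxianus as a chassis for producing aromatic compounds, where vectors like this allow stable genomic integration of pathway genes.
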