Features (pLannotate 1.2.2; 7 found; start..end, strand, type, name):
   1077..1892    -  CDS            KanR: aminoglycoside phosphotransferase; aph(3')-Ia; confers resistance to kanamycin in bacteria or G418 (Geneticin®) in eukaryotes
   2117..2705    +  rep_origin     ori: high-copy-number ColE1/pMB1/pBR322/pUC origin of replication
   4031..4744    +  CDS            superfolder GFP: GFP variant that folds robustly even when fused to poorly folded proteins (Pédelacq et al., 2006)
   4756..4827    +  terminator     rrnB T1 terminator: transcription terminator T1 from the E. coli rrnB gene
   4843..4870    +  terminator     T7Te terminator: phage T7 early transcription terminator
   5082..5258    +  promoter       URA3 promoter (fragment): S. cerevisiae URA3
   5259..6062    +  CDS            URA3: orotidine-5'-phosphate decarboxylase, required for uracil biosynthesis; S. cerevisiae URA3; yeast auxotrophic marker, counterselectable with 5-fluoroorotic acid (5-FOA)
>Addgene plasmid #160015 | pI2-MTU-DO-URA | addgene full sequence | sequence record 326325 | Addgene NGS Result
CAATTTAATTATATCAGTTATTACCCGAGTTGAAGCATAGAAGAAATGTTTAACCAAAAACTATCCTTTT
TATTTATTTTGAATTTTCTCTCTCATATTTTTGTAAAACGATACTTTAACCACACTCAAGCTTTTGCTTG
CTACTCAAATACCTGAAATCTTTATAGACAATTTTCCTTCTTATTCGTAATAATAAAACTATATTGTTCT
CTTCCTGTTTTTTTTTTTAAAAAAAAAAACTGTCAAAATCTCCCCCACAGAAAAATAAAAACAAATTATA
CTTTTGGGAGTAAACCATGAACTTAAAACAACAGTTCATATTCTTAAGTAGTGCCACTATAGTTAACCAG
AGACAATTTAACTCCTAAATCTTCATACTGAAGATTGACATAAACTAAATAATGACTACACTGTTACTTT
TGAGTCAGTTGGGTCTTTTGGCATTCGCCAATGCTATTAACCCTATGGTAAAGGGCGAATATAGAATTGA
ACATCCTAAGATAGGAGACTTGTCAGAAATTGAATCTGCTATCTCTCCCAAATCTTTCTATGAATCATTT
CAATATGGTTCCGAAGCGGAGTTCCGTAAGAATTGGGTTTCTTCTGATCTAACAATGGAACATGTAGACG
AAACATCTTCGAAGGCGTTCCCTGGCACATGGAAGTTGCAGTCACCATTTTTGGTCCCAGGATTCAGTGA
TGATCTATCTTTAGTTTTGGGTAGCGAACAAACTAGAGCTGCTATTGCCCATAGGTTAAAATACGATCTA
TCGATCAAGGATAATGAGAAACTAGTGGTGCAATATGAAGTTAAACTTCAAAAAATGCTTGAATGTGGCG
GTGCATATATCAAATTGTTGAAAACCTCCGCAACTGATCTTTCTCAGTACGACCACTCGTCAGATGACTA
TGCTGTCATCTTTGGCCCAGACTTTTGCCAAGGTTATGTGGACGAAATTCATTTGGTTTTGAAGCGCGAG
AATCCTTTTTCTGGAAAATCTGAAGACAAATTCTTATTAAATGCCGGCGCGCCTCAGCCGAGCGGCCGCG
TGTTACAACCAATTAACCAATTCTGATTAGAAAAACTCATCGAGCATCAAATGAAACTGCAATTTATTCA
TATCAGGATTATCAATACCATATTTTTGAAAAAGCCGTTTCTGTAATGAAGGAGAAAACTCACCGAGGCA
GTTCCATAGGATGGCAAGATCCTGGTATCGGTCTGCGATTCCGACTCGTCCAACATCAATACAACCTATT
AATTTCCCCTCGTCAAAAATAAGGTTATCAAGTGAGAAATCACCATGAGTGACGACTGAATCCGGTGAGA
ATGGCAAAAGCTTATGCATTTCTTTCCAGACTTGTTCAACAGGCCAGCCATTACGCTCGTCATCAAAATC
ACTCGCATCAACCAAACCGTTATTCATTCGTGATTGCGCCTGAGCGAGGCGAAATACGCGATCGCTGTTA
AAAGGACAATTACAAACAGGAATCGAATGCAACCGGCGCAGGAACACTGCCAGCGCATCAACAATATTTT
CACCTGAATCAGGATATTCTTCTAATACCTGGAATGCTGTTTTCCCGGGGATCGCAGTGGTGAGTAACCA
TGCATCATCAGGAGTACGGATAAAATGCTTGATGGTCGGAAGAGGCATAAATTCCGTCAGCCAGTTTAGT
CTGACCATCTCATCTGTAACATCATTGGCAACGCTACCTTTGCCATGTTTCAGAAACAACTCTGGCGCAT
CGGGCTTCCCATACAATCGATAGATTGTCGCACCTGATTGCCCGACATTATCGCGAGCCCATTTATACCC
ATATAAATCAGCATCCATGTTGGAATTTAATCGCGGCCTGGAGCAAGACGTTTCCCGTTGAATATGGCTC
ATAACACCCCTTGTATTACTGTTTATGTAAGCAGACAGTTTTATTGTTCATGATGATATATTTTTATCTT
GTGCAATGTAACATCAGAGATTTTGAGACACAACGTGGCTTTGTTGAATAAATCGAACTTTTGCTGAGTT
GAAGGATCAGTCATGACCAAAATCCCTTAACGTGAGTTTTCGTTCCACTGAGCGTCAGACCCCGTAGAAA
AGATCAAAGGATCTTCTTGAGATCCTTTTTTTCTGCGCGTAATCTGCTGCTTGCAAACAAAAAAACCACC
GCTACCAGCGGTGGTTTGTTTGCCGGATCAAGAGCTACCAACTCTTTTTCCGAAGGTAACTGGCTTCAGC
AGAGCGCAGATACCAAATACTGTTCTTCTAGTGTAGCCGTAGTTAGGCCACCACTTCAAGAACTCTGTAG
CACCGCCTACATACCTCGCTCTGCTAATCCTGTTACCAGTGGCTGCTGCCAGTGGCGATAAGTCGTGTCT
TACCGGGTTGGACTCAAGACGATAGTTACCGGATAAGGCGCAGCGGTCGGGCTGAACGGGGGGTTCGTGC
ACACAGCCCAGCTTGGAGCGAACGACCTACACCGAACTGAGATACCTACAGCGTGAGCTATGAGAAAGCG
CCACGCTTCCCGAAGGGAGAAAGGCGGACAGGTATCCGGTAAGCGGCAGGGTCGGAACAGGAGAGCGCAC
GAGGGAGCTTCCAGGGGGAAACGCCTGGTATCTTTATAGTCCTGTCGGGTTTCGCCACCTCTGACTTGAG
CGTCGATTTTTGTGATGCTCGTCAGGGGGGCGGAGCCTATGGAAAAACGCCAGCAACGCGGCCTTTTTAC
GGTTCCTGGCCTTTTGCTGGCCTTTTGCTCACATGTTCTTTCCTGCGTTATCCCCTGATTCTGTGGATAA
CCGTGCGGCCGCCCCTTTCAGGCGCGCCACCGAATATTAAATAATCTTTTTTTATTTCTTATGTACGCCT
GCTTTGTATGATACAAAATCATCGTATCGTATTCGGCTTCATGTTATCCGTCGAATTTAGATTACCTTGG
CTAAGGGGCCAAGGTGGATGATTCGTATGAGTATCACAATTTACAAATTACAAGTTTTGCAAAGAGTATG
TAAACTGTAAAAAAGAAAACATTGACAAATATACCTGAAAAGAGTCCATTTTCTACATTTGAGAAAAAAA
GGAATAAAGTGATTCTCCTCATCGCTCATAAAAAAATACTATTCATGAGCAAAATTGAGAAAAATGGCAA
TCACATTCAATACTAGTTAGATAGCCATATCTAAACTGCTGTACGTGGTTTAATACTAGCACCAACATCA
TTTGAATAATGGCGAAGAAACCAATTTCGAAACATTCCCGTGCGGCAAGAAGATCAGAAGCAGCCGAACC
GGAGGCTAAGGCTTTAGAGACTTTACCCAGAGCTGAAAAGACAGATTTTGCAGCAACATTAATCAGAACT
GCTAACAAAAACGAAGCTTTGCTCGAAGCGAAGATCCAAAAGCGTGGACAAAAAAATAAGAAGAAAAACG
CGGGAAGAGTGAGTAAGCAACTTATAGATGACAGTTCTTTAACAAGTAGGAAAGCTATTCGTGCCTTAAA
TATTACCAGTAGGCTCGATGGTAAGAGGGAGAAAGCCATTCATAGAGCTAAATATGTGCAGTCAGCTCGT
AAAGCTGGATGGGATACTACAAACCAAAGCATTAGGAAAGAATTATCGACACTACAAAACGCAGCAAATA
CGGTCAGCGATTCCGTTAACAAAAGCACGGACAAGGAAGGGTCTGCGAATACTGAAGATGCGATGATAGA
AGACGATCAAGATCACATTGAAATTTACGACAGTGCTAAAAGCCAGAAGGTACAAGAAAAAGCAGTATCA
ACCACTTTTACGGCATCAAACGTATTTACGTCATTAGAGGATGAGATGAATTCGCATCTAGACTGATGAG
ACGAACGTGAGACCGAAAGTGAAACGTGATTTCATGCGTCATTTTGAACATTTTGTAAATCTTATTTAAT
AATGTGTGCGGCAATTCACATTTAATTTATGAATGTTTTCTTAACATCGCGGCAACTCAAGAAACGGCAG
GTTCGGATCTTAGCTACTAGAGAAAGAGGAGAAATACTAGATGCGTAAAGGCGAAGAGCTGTTCACTGGT
GTCGTCCCTATTCTGGTGGAACTGGATGGTGATGTCAACGGTCATAAGTTTTCCGTGCGTGGCGAGGGTG
AAGGTGACGCAACTAATGGTAAACTGACGCTGAAGTTCATCTGTACTACTGGTAAACTGCCGGTTCCTTG
GCCGACTCTGGTAACGACGCTGACTTATGGTGTTCAGTGCTTTGCTCGTTATCCGGACCATATGAAGCAG
CATGACTTCTTCAAGTCCGCCATGCCGGAAGGCTATGTGCAGGAACGCACGATTTCCTTTAAGGATGACG
GCACGTACAAAACGCGTGCGGAAGTGAAATTTGAAGGCGATACCCTGGTAAACCGCATTGAGCTGAAAGG
CATTGACTTTAAAGAGGACGGCAATATCCTGGGCCATAAGCTGGAATACAATTTTAACAGCCACAATGTT
TACATCACCGCCGATAAACAAAAAAATGGCATTAAAGCGAATTTTAAAATTCGCCACAACGTGGAGGATG
GCAGCGTGCAGCTGGCTGATCACTACCAGCAAAACACTCCAATCGGTGATGGTCCTGTTCTGCTGCCAGA
CAATCACTATCTGAGCACGCAAAGCGTTCTGTCTAAAGATCCGAACGAGAAACGCGATCATATGGTTCTG
CTGGAGTTCGTAACCGCAGCGGGCATCACGCATGGTATGGATGAACTGTACAAATGACCAGGCATCAAAT
AAAACGAAAGGCTCAGTCGAAAGACTGGGCCTTTCGTTTTATCTGTTGTTTGTCGGTGAACGCTCTCTAC
TAGAGTCACACTGGCTCACCTTCGGGTGGGCCTTTCTGCGTTTATAGGTCTCAGCTGGAAATCTGCTCGT
CAGTGGTGCTCACACTGACGAATCATGTACAGATCATACCGATGACTGCCTGGCGACTCACAACTAAGCA
AGACAGCCGGAACCAGCGCCGGCGAACACCACTGCATATATGGCATATCACAACAGTCCACGTCTCAAGC
AGTTACAGAGATGTTACGAACCACTAGTGCACTGCAGTACACGGTTTCCTTGAAATTTTTTTGATTCGGT
AATCTCCGAACAGAAGGAAGAACGAAGGAAGGAGCACAGACTTAGATTGGTATATATACGCATATGTAGT
GTTGAAGAAACATGAAATTGCCCAGTATTCTTAACCCAACTGCACAGAACAAAAACGTGCAGGAAACGAA
GATAAATCATGTCGAAAGCTACATATAAGGAACGTGCTGCTACTCATCCTAGTCCTGTTGCTGCCAAGCT
ATTTAATATCATGCACGAAAAGCAAACAAACTTGTGTGCTTCATTGGATGTTCGTACCACCAAGGAATTA
CTGGAGTTAGTTGAAGCATTAGGTCCCAAAATTTGTTTACTAAAAACACATGTGGATATCTTGACTGATT
TTTCCATGGAGGGCACAGTTAAGCCGCTAAAGGCATTATCCGCCAAGTACAATTTTTTACTCTTCGAGGA
CAGAAAATTTGCTGACATTGGTAATACAGTCAAATTGCAGTACTCTGCGGGTGTATACAGAATAGCAGAA
TGGGCAGACATTACGAATGCACACGGTGTGGTGGGCCCAGGTATTGTTAGCGGTTTGAAGCAGGCGGCAG
AAGAAGTAACAAAGGAACCTAGAGGCCTTTTGATGTTAGCAGAATTGTCATGCAAGGGCTCCCTATCTAC
TGGAGAATATACTAAGGGTACTGTTGACATTGCGAAGAGCGACAAAGATTTTGTTATCGGCTTTATTGCT
CAAAGAGACATGGGTGGAAGAGATGAAGGTTACGATTGGTTGATTATGACACCCGGTGTGGGTTTAGATG
ACAAGGGAGATGCATTGGGTCAACAGTATAGAACCGTGGATGATGTGGTTTCTACAGGATCTGACATTAT
TATTGTTGGAAGAGGACTATTTGCAAAGGGAAGGGATGCTAAGGTAGAGGGTGAACGTTACAGAAAAGCA
GGCTGGGAAGCATATTTGAGAAGATGCGGCCAGCAAAACTAAAAAACTGTATTATAAGTAAATGCATGTA
TACTAAACTCACAAATTAGAGCTT
